>Addgene plasmid #143877 | TFORF0432 | addgene full sequence | sequence record 471138 | Addgene NGS Result
TTAATGTAGTCTTATGCAATACTCTTGTAGTCTTGCAACATGGTAACGATGAGTTAGCAACATGCCTTAC
AAGGAGAGAAAAAGCACCGTGCATGCCGATTGGTGGAAGTAAGGTGGTACGATCGTGCCTTATTAGGAAG
GCAACAGACGGGTCTGACATGGATTGGACGAACCACTGAATTGCCGCATTGCAGAGATATTGTATTTAAG
TGCCTAGCTCGATACATAAACGGGTCTCTCTGGTTAGACCAGATCTGAGCCTGGGAGCTCTCTGGCTAAC
TAGGGAACCCACTGCTTAAGCCTCAATAAAGCTTGCCTTGAGTGCTTCAAGTAGTGTGTGCCCGTCTGTT
GTGTGACTCTGGTAACTAGAGATCCCTCAGACCCTTTTAGTCAGTGTGGAAAATCTCTAGCAGTGGCGCC
CGAACAGGGACTTGAAAGCGAAAGGGAAACCAGAGGAGCTCTCTCGACGCAGGACTCGGCTTGCTGAAGC
GCGCACGGCAAGAGGCGAGGGGCGGCGACTGGTGAGTACGCCAAAAATTTTGACTAGCGGAGGCTAGAAG
GAGAGAGATGGGTGCGAGAGCGTCAGTATTAAGCGGGGGAGAATTAGATCGCGATGGGAAAAAATTCGGT
TAAGGCCAGGGGGAAAGAAAAAATATAAATTAAAACATATAGTATGGGCAAGCAGGGAGCTAGAACGATT
CGCAGTTAATCCTGGCCTGTTAGAAACATCAGAAGGCTGTAGACAAATACTGGGACAGCTACAACCATCC
CTTCAGACAGGATCAGAAGAACTTAGATCATTATATAATACAGTAGCAACCCTCTATTGTGTGCATCAAA
GGATAGAGATAAAAGACACCAAGGAAGCTTTAGACAAGATAGAGGAAGAGCAAAACAAAAGTAAGACCAC
CGCACAGCAAGCGGCCGCTGATCTTCAGACCTGGAGGAGGAGATATGAGGGACAATTGGAGAAGTGAATT
ATATAAATATAAAGTAGTAAAAATTGAACCATTAGGAGTAGCACCCACCAAGGCAAAGAGAAGAGTGGTG
CAGAGAGAAAAAAGAGCAGTGGGAATAGGAGCTTTGTTCCTTGGGTTCTTGGGAGCAGCAGGAAGCACTA
TGGGCGCAGCGTCAATGACGCTGACGGTACAGGCCAGACAATTATTGTCTGGTATAGTGCAGCAGCAGAA
CAATTTGCTGAGGGCTATTGAGGCGCAACAGCATCTGTTGCAACTCACAGTCTGGGGCATCAAGCAGCTC
CAGGCAAGAATCCTGGCTGTGGAAAGATACCTAAAGGATCAACAGCTCCTGGGGATTTGGGGTTGCTCTG
GAAAACTCATTTGCACCACTGCTGTGCCTTGGAATGCTAGTTGGAGTAATAAATCTCTGGAACAGATTTG
GAATCACACGACCTGGATGGAGTGGGACAGAGAAATTAACAATTACACAAGCTTAATACACTCCTTAATT
GAAGAATCGCAAAACCAGCAAGAAAAGAATGAACAAGAATTATTGGAATTAGATAAATGGGCAAGTTTGT
GGAATTGGTTTAACATAACAAATTGGCTGTGGTATATAAAATTATTCATAATGATAGTAGGAGGCTTGGT
AGGTTTAAGAATAGTTTTTGCTGTACTTTCTATAGTGAATAGAGTTAGGCAGGGATATTCACCATTATCG
TTTCAGACCCACCTCCCAACCCCGAGGGGACCCATGCATTGCATCTCAATTAGTCAGCAACCAGGTGTGG
AAAGTCCCCAGGCTCCCCAGCAGGCAGAAGTATGCAAAGCATGCGTCTCAATTAGTCAGCAACCATAGTC
CCGCCCCTAACTCCGCCCATCCCGCCCCTAACTCCGCCCAGTTCCGCCCATTCTCCGCCCCATGGCTGAC
TAATTTTTTTTATTTATGCAGAGGCCGAGGCCGCCTCGGCCTCTGAGCTATTCCAGAAGTAGTGAGGAGG
CTTTTTTGGAGGCCTAGGCTTTTGCAAAAAGCTTTCTAGAGGTACCACCGGAGCTTACCATGACCGAGTA
CAAGCCCACGGTGCGCCTCGCCACCCGCGACGACGTCCCCAGGGCCGTACGCACCCTCGCCGCCGCGTTC
GCCGACTACCCCGCCACGCGCCACACCGTCGATCCGGACCGCCACATCGAGCGGGTCACCGAGCTGCAAG
AACTCTTCCTCACGCGCGTCGGGCTCGACATCGGCAAGGTGTGGGTCGCGGACGACGGCGCCGCCGTGGC
GGTCTGGACCACGCCGGAGAGCGTCGAAGCGGGGGCGGTGTTCGCCGAGATCGGCCCGCGCATGGCCGAG
TTGAGCGGTTCCCGGCTGGCCGCGCAGCAACAGATGGAAGGCCTCCTGGCGCCGCACCGGCCCAAGGAGC
CCGCGTGGTTCCTGGCCACCGTCGGCGTCTCGCCCGACCACCAGGGCAAGGGTCTGGGCAGCGCCGTCGT
GCTCCCCGGAGTGGAGGCGGCCGAGCGCGCCGGGGTGCCCGCCTTCCTGGAGACCTCCGCGCCCCGCAAC
CTCCCCTTCTACGAGCGGCTCGGCTTCACCGTCACCGCCGACGTCGAGGTGCCCGAAGGACCGCGCACCT
GGTGCATGACCCGCAAGCCCGGTGCCAGTTAACGAATTCTAGATCTTGAGACAAATGGCAGTATTCATCC
ACAATTTTAAAAGAAAAGGGGGGATTGGGGGGTACAGTGCAGGGGAAAGAATAGTAGACATAATAGCAAC
AGACATACAAACTAAAGAATTACAAAAACAAATTACAAAAATTCAAAATTTTCGGGTTTATTACAGGGAC
AGCAGAGATCCACTTTGGCGCCGGCTCGAGGCCTGCAGGTGCAAAGATGGATAAAGTTTTAAACAGAGAG
GAATCTTTGCAGCTAATGGACCTTCTAGGTCTTGAAAGGAGTGGGAATTGGCTCCGGTGCCCGTCAGTGG
GCAGAGCGCACATCGCCCACAGTCCCCGAGAAGTTGGGGGGAGGGGTCGGCAATTGAACCGGTGCCTAGA
GAAGGTGGCGCGGGGTAAACTGGGAAAGTGATGTCGTGTACTGGCTCCGCCTTTTTCCCGAGGGTGGGGG
AGAACCGTATATAAGTGCAGTAGTCGCCGTGAACGTTCTTTTTCGCAACGGGTTTGCCGCCAGAACACAG
GTAAGTGCCGTGTGTGGTTCCCGCGGGCCTGGCCTCTTTACGGGTTATGGCCCTTGCGTGCCTTGAATTA
CTTCCACCTGGCTGCAGTACGTGATTCTTGATCCCGAGCTTCGGGTTGGAAGTGGGTGGGAGAGTTCGAG
GCCTTGCGCTTAAGGAGCCCCTTCGCCTCGTGCTTGAGTTGAGGCCTGGCCTGGGCGCTGGGGCCGCCGC
GTGCGAATCTGGTGGCACCTTCGCGCCTGTCTCGCTGCTTTCGATAAGTCTCTAGCCATTTAAAATTTTT
GATGACCTGCTGCGACGCTTTTTTTCTGGCAAGATAGTCTTGTAAATGCGGGCCAAGATCTGCACACTGG
TATTTCGGTTTTTGGGGCCGCGGGCGGCGACGGGGCCCGTGCGTCCCAGCGCACATGTTCGGCGAGGCGG
GGCCTGCGAGCGCGGCCACCGAGAATCGGACGGGGGTAGTCTCAAGCTGGCCGGCCTGCTCTGGTGCCTG
GCCTCGCGCCGCCGTGTATCGCCCCGCCCTGGGCGGCAAGGCTGGCCCGGTCGGCACCAGTTGCGTGAGC
GGAAAGATGGCCGCTTCCCGGCCCTGCTGCAGGGAGCTCAAAATGGAGGACGCGGCGCTCGGGAGAGCGG
GCGGGTGAGTCACCCACACAAAGGAAAAGGGCCTTTCCGTCCTCAGCCGTCGCTTCATGTGACTCCACGG
AGTACCGGGCGCCGTCCAGGCACCTCGATTAGTTCTCGAGCTTTTGGAGTACGTCGTCTTTAGGTTGGGG
GGAGGGGTTTTATGCGATGGAGTTTCCCCACACTGAGTGGGTGGAGACTGAAGTTAGGCCAGCTTGGCAC
TTGATGTAATTCTCCTTGGAATTTGCCCTTTTTGAGTTTGGATCTTGGTTCATTCTCAAGCCTCAGACAG
TGGTTCAAAGTTTTTTTCTTCCATTTCAGGTGTCGTGAGGCTAGCACCGCCACCATGATGATGGCAAGAA
AGCAAGATGTCCGAATTCCCACCTACAACATCAGTGTGGTGGGATTATCTGGGACCGAGAAGGAAAAGGG
CCAGTGTGGGATTGGAAAGTCTTGTTTGTGCAACCGCTTCGTGCGCCCGAGTGCTGACGAGTTTCACTTG
GACCATACCTCCGTCCTCAGCACCAGTGACTTTGGAGGGCGAGTGGTCAATAATGACCACTTTCTCTACT
GGGGAGAAGTTAGCCGCTCCCTGGAGGATTGTGTGGAATGTAAGATGCACATTGTGGAGCAGACTGAATT
TATTGATGATCAGACTTTTCAACCTCATCGAAGCACGGCCCTGCAGCCCTATATCAAGAGAGCTGCTGCG
ACCAAGCTTGCATCAGCTGAAAAACTCATGTACTTTTGCACTGACCAGCTGGGGCTGGAGCAGGACTTTG
AGCAGAAACAAATGCCAGACGGAAAGCTGCTGGTTGATGGTTTTCTTCTTGGTATTGATGTTAGCAGGGG
CATGAATAGGAACTTTGATGACCAGCTCAAGTTTGTCTCCAATCTCTACAATCAGCTTGCAAAAACAAAA
AAGCCCATAGTGGTGGTCCTGACTAAGTGTGACGAAGGTGTTGAGCGGTACATTAGAGATGCACATACTT
TTGCCTTAAGCAAAAAGAACCTCCAGGTTGTGGAGACCTCAGCGAGATCCAATGTAAACGTGGACTTGGC
TTTCAGCACCTTAGTGCAACTCATTGATAAAAGTCGGGGAAAGACAAAAATCATTCCTTATTTTGAAGCT
CTCAAGCAGCAGAGTCAGCAGATAGCTACAGCAAAAGACAAGTATGAGTGGCTGGTGAGTCGCATTGTGA
AAAACCACAATGAGAACTGGCTGAGTGTCAGCCGAAAGATGCAGGCCTCTCCAGAATACCAGGACTATGT
CTACCTGGAAGGGACTCAGAAAGCCAAGAAGCTGTTTCTACAGCACATCCACCGCCTCAAGCATGAGCAT
ATCGAGCGTAGGAGAAAGCTGTACCTGGCAGCCCTGCCATTAGCTTTTGAAGCTCTTATACCTAATCTAG
ATGAAATAGACCACCTAAGCTGCATAAAAGCCAAAAAGCTCTTAGAAACCAAGCCAGAATTCTTGAAGTG
GTTTGTTGTGCTTGAAGAGACCCCATGGGATGCCACCAGTCACATTGACAACATGGAAAACGAACGGATT
CCCTTTGATTTAATGGATACCGTCCCTGCAGAGCAGCTATACGAGGCCCACTTAGAGAAGCTGAGGAACG
AAAGGAAAAGAGTTGAGATGCGAAGGGCGTTTAAAGAAAACCTGGAGACTTCTCCTTTCATAACTCCCGG
AAAGCCTTGGGAAGAGGCCCGTAGTTTTATTATGAATGAGGATTTCTACCAGTGGCTGGAGGAATCTGTA
TACATGGATATTTATGGCAAACACCAAAAGCAAATTATAGATAAAGCAAAGGAAGAATTTCAGGAGTTGC
TTTTGGAATATTCAGAATTGTTTTATGAACTGGAGCTGGATGCTAAGCCCAGCAAGGAGAAGATGGGTGT
TATTCAGGATGTTCTGGGAGAGGAACAGCGATTTAAAGCATTACAAAAGCTCCAAGCAGAGCGTGATGCC
CTTATTCTGAAACACATTCATTTTGTGTACCACCCAACAAAGGAGACATGCCCCAGCTGCCCAGCTTGTG
TGGACGCTAAGATTGAGCACTTGATTAGTTCTCGGTTTATCCGGCCGTCTGACCGGAATCAGAAAAATTC
ACTCTCTGACCCTAACATTGATAGAATCAACTTGGTTATATTGGGCAAAGACGGCCTTGCCCGAGAGTTG
GCCAATGAGATTCGAGCTCTTTGTACAAATGATGACAAGTATGTGATAGATGGTAAAATGTATGAGCTTT
CCCTGAGGCCAATAGAGGGGAATGTCAGGCTTCCTGTGAACTCTTTCCAGACGCCAACATTTCAGCCCCA
CGGCTGTCTCTGCCTTTACAATTCAAAGGAATCGCTATCCTATGTAGTGGAAAGTATAGAGAAGAGTAGA
GAGTCCACGCTGGGCCGGCGGGATAATCATTTAGTCCATCTCCCCCTTACATTAATTTTGGTTAACAAGA
GAGGAGACACCAGTGGAGAGACTCTGCATAGCTTAATACAGCAAGGTCAACAAATTGCTAGCAAACTTCA
GTGTGTCTTTCTCGACCCTGCTTCTGCTGGCATTGGTTACGGACGCAACATTAATGAAAAGCAAATCAGT
CAAGTTTTGAAGGGACTCCTGGACTCTAAGCGTAACTTAAACCTGGTCAGTTCTACTGCTAGCATCAAAG
ATTTGGCTGATGTTGATCTGCGAATTGTTATGTGTCTGATGTGTGGAGATCCTTTTAGTGCAGATGACAT
ACTTTTTCCTGTCCTTCAGTCCCAAACCTGTAAATCTTCCCATTGTGGAAGCAACAACTCTGTTTTACTT
GAACTACCAATCGGACTGCACAAGAAGCGGATTGAACTGTCTGTTCTTTCATACCATTCCTCCTTTAGCA
TCAGAAAGAGCCGGTTGGTTCATGGGTACATTGTTTTTTATTCAGCCAAACGTAAGGCCTCTTTGGCTAT
GTTACGTGCCTTTCTTTGTGAAGTGCAGGATATTATCCCTATTCAGCTTGTAGCACTCACTGATGGCGCT
GTAGATGTCCTGGACAATGACTTAAGTAGGGAACAGCTAACTGAGGGGGAGGAGATTGCTCAAGAAATTG
ACGGAAGGTTCACAAGCATCCCCTGTAGCCAACCCCAGCATAAACTTGAGATCTTTCACCCATTTTTTAA
AGATGTGGTGGAAAAAAAGAACATAATCGAGGCTACTCATATGTACGATAATGCTGCCGAGGCCTGTAGC
ACCACCGAAGAGGTGTTTAACTCCCCCCGGGCAGGATCACCGCTCTGCAACTCAAACCTGCAGGATTCAG
AAGAAGATATCGAGCCATCTTACAGCCTGTTTCGAGAAGACACATCACTGCCTTCTCTGTCCAAAGACCA
TTCTAAGCTCTCTATGGAACTGGAGGGAAATGATGGGCTGTCTTTCATTATGAGCAATTTTGAGAGTAAA
CTGAACAACAAAGTACCTCCGCCAGTCAAACCAAAGCCTCCTGTCCATTTTGAAATTACAAAGGGGGATC
TATCTTATTTAGACCAAGGCCATAGGGATGGACAGAGGAAGTCTGTGTCTTCTAGCCCCTGGCTGCCTCA
GGATGGGTTTGATCCTTCTGACTATGCTGAACCCATGGATGCTGTGGTGAAGCCAAGGAATGAAGAAGAA
AACATATACTCCGTGCCCCATGACAGCACCCAAGGCAAAATCATCACCATTCGGAATATCAACAAAGCCC
AGTCCAACGGCAGCGGGAATGGTTCTGACAGTGAAATGGACACCAGCTCTCTAGAGCGAGGGCGCAAGGT
TTCCATCGTGAGCAAGCCAGTGCTGTACAGGACGAGATGCACCCGGCTGGGGCGGTTTGCTAGTTACCGG
ACCAGCTTCAGCGTGGGGAGTGATGATGAGCTGGGGCCCATCCGGAAGAAAGAGGAGGATCAGGCATCCC
AGGGTTATAAAGGGGACAATGCTGTCATTCCATACGAAACAGACGAAGACCCGCGGAGGAGGAATATTCT
TCGCAGCCTAAGGAGGAACACTAAGAAACCAAAGCCCAAACCCCGGCCATCCATCACAAAGGCAACCTGG
GAGAGTAACTATTTTGGGGTGCCCTTAACAACTGTCGTGACTCCAGAGAAGCCGATCCCCATTTTTATTG
AAAGATGTATTGAGTACATTGAAGCCACAGGACTGAGCACGGAAGGCATCTACCGGGTCAGCGGGAACAA
GTCTGAGATGGAGAGTCTGCAGAGACAGTTTGATCAAGACCACAACCTGGACCTGGCAGAGAAAGACTTT
ACGGTGAATACCGTGGCTGGTGCCATGAAGAGCTTTTTCTCAGAACTGCCTGACCCCCTGGTCCCGTATA
ACATGCAGATCGACTTGGTGGAAGCACACAAAATCAACGACCGGGAGCAGAAGTTGCATGCCCTTAAGGA
GGTATTAAAGAAATTTCCAAAGGAAAACCACGAAGTCTTCAAGTATGTCATCTCTCACCTAAACAAGGTC
AGCCACAACAACAAGGTGAATCTCATGACCAGCGAGAACCTCTCCATCTGCTTCTGGCCCACCTTGATGA
GACCTGATTTCAGCACTATGGACGCCCTCACAGCCACGCGCACCTACCAGACAATCATTGAACTCTTTAT
CCAGCAGTGCCCCTTCTTCTTCTACAATCGGCCCATCACCGAGCCCCCCGGCGCCAGGCCCAGCTCCCCC
TCTGCCGTGGCTTCCACCGTCCCCTTCCTCACTTCCACGCCTGTCACAAGTCAGCCGTCGCCCCCACAGT
CGCCTCCACCCACCCCCCAGTCCCCAATGCAGCCACTGCTTCCCTCCCAGCTTCAAGCCGAACACACGCT
GTAGTAATGAACTAGTCCGTAACTTGAAAGTATTTCGATTTCTTGGCTTTATATATCTTGTGGAAAGGAC
GACTAAGCATTGTTTACTGAATCTGGACGCGTTAAGTCGACAATCAACCTCTGGATTACAAAATTTGTGA
AAGATTGACTGGTATTCTTAACTATGTTGCTCCTTTTACGCTATGTGGATACGCTGCTTTAATGCCTTTG
TATCATGCTATTGCTTCCCGTATGGCTTTCATTTTCTCCTCCTTGTATAAATCCTGGTTGCTGTCTCTTT
ATGAGGAGTTGTGGCCCGTTGTCAGGCAACGTGGCGTGGTGTGCACTGTGTTTGCTGACGCAACCCCCAC
TGGTTGGGGCATTGCCACCACCTGTCAGCTCCTTTCCGGGACTTTCGCTTTCCCCCTCCCTATTGCCACG
GCGGAACTCATCGCCGCCTGCCTTGCCCGCTGCTGGACAGGGGCTCGGCTGTTGGGCACTGACAATTCCG
TGGTGTTGTCGGGGAAATCATCGTCCTTTCCTTGGCTGCTCGCCTGTGTTGCCACCTGGATTCTGCGCGG
GACGTCCTTCTGCTACGTCCCTTCGGCCCTCAATCCAGCGGACCTTCCTTCCCGCGGCCTGCTGCCGGCT
CTGCGGCCTCTTCCGCGTCTTCGCCTTCGCCCTCAGACGAGTCGGATCTCCCTTTGGGCCGCCTCCCCGC
GTCGACTTTAAGACCAATGACTTACAAGGCAGCTGTAGATCTTAGCCACTTTTTAAAAGAAAAGGGGGGA
CTGGAAGGGCTAATTCACTCCCAACGAAGACAAGATCTGCTTTTTGCTTGTACTGGGTCTCTCTGGTTAG
ACCAGATCTGAGCCTGGGAGCTCTCTGGCTAACTAGGGAACCCACTGCTTAAGCCTCAATAAAGCTTGCC
TTGAGTGCTTCAAGTAGTGTGTGCCCGTCTGTTGTGTGACTCTGGTAACTAGAGATCCCTCAGACCCTTT
TAGTCAGTGTGGAAAATCTCTAGCAGTACGTATAGTAGTTCATGTCATCTTATTATTCAGTATTTATAAC
TTGCAAAGAAATGAATATCAGAGAGTGAGAGGAACTTGTTTATTGCAGCTTATAATGGTTACAAATAAAG
CAATAGCATCACAAATTTCACAAATAAAGCATTTTTTTCACTGCATTCTAGTTGTGGTTTGTCCAAACTC
ATCAATGTATCTTATCATGTCTGGCTCTAGCTATCCCGCCCCTAACTCCGCCCATCCCGCCCCTAACTCC
GCCCAGTTCCGCCCATTCTCCGCCCCATGGCTGACTAATTTTTTTTATTTATGCAGAGGCCGAGGCCGCC
TCGGCCTCTGAGCTATTCCAGAAGTAGTGAGGAGGCTTTTTTGGAGGCCTAGGGACGTACCCAATTCGCC
CTATAGTGAGTCGTATTACGCGCGCTCACTGGCCGTCGTTTTACAACGTCGTGACTGGGAAAACCCTGGC
GTTACCCAACTTAATCGCCTTGCAGCACATCCCCCTTTCGCCAGCTGGCGTAATAGCGAAGAGGCCCGCA
CCGATCGCCCTTCCCAACAGTTGCGCAGCCTGAATGGCGAATGGG
[124 nt withheld, positions 10196-10319]
C
[91 nt withheld, positions 10321-10411]
A
[49 nt withheld, positions 10413-10461]
CCTTTGACGTTGGAGTCCACGTTCTTT
[37 nt withheld, positions 10489-10525]
ACCCTATCTCGGTCTATTCTTTTGATTTATAAGGGATTTTGCCGATTTCGGCCTATTGGTTAAAAAATGA
GCTGATTTAACAAAAATTTAACGCGAATTTTAACAAAATATTAACGCTTACAATTTAGGTGGCACTTTTC
GGGGAAATGTGCGCGGAACCCCTATTTGTTTATTTTTCTAAATACATTCAAATATGTATCCGCTCATGAG
ACAATAACCCTGATAAATGCTTCAATAATATTGAAAAAGGAAGAGTATGAGTATTCAACATTTCCGTGTC
GCCCTTATTCCCTTTTTTGCGGCATTTTGCCTTCCTGTTTTTGCTCACCCAGAAACGCTGGTGAAAGTAA
AAGATGCTGAAGATCAGTTGGGTGCACGAGTGGGTTACATCGAACTGGATCTCAACAGCGGTAAGATCCT
TGAGAGTTTTCGCCCCGAAGAACGTTTTCCAATGATGAGCACTTTTAAAGTTCTGCTATGTGGCGCGGTA
TTATCCCGTATTGACGCCGGGCAAGAGCAACTCGGTCGCCGCATACACTATTCTCAGAATGACTTGGTTG
AGTACTCACCAGTCACAGAAAAGCATCTTACGGATGGCATGACAGTAAGAGAATTATGCAGTGCTGCCAT
AACCATGAGTGATAACACTGCGGCCAACTTACTTCTGACAACGATCGGAGGACCGAAGGAGCTAACCGCT
TTTTTGCACAACATGGGGGATCATGTAACTCGCCTTGATCGTTGGGAACCGGAGCTGAATGAAGCCATAC
CAAACGACGAGCGTGACACCACGATGCCTGTAGCAATGGCAACAACGTTGCGCAAACTATTAACTGGCGA
ACTACTTACTCTAGCTTCCCGGCAACAATTAATAGACTGGATGGAGGCGGATAAAGTTGCAGGACCACTT
CTGCGCTCGGCCCTTCCGGCTGGCTGGTTTATTGCTGATAAATCTGGAGCCGGTGAGCGTGGGTCTCGCG
GTATCATTGCAGCACTGGGGCCAGATGGTAAGCCCTCCCGTATCGTAGTTATCTACACGACGGGGAGTCA
GGCAACTATGGATGAACGAAATAGACAGATCGCTGAGATAGGTGCCTCACTGATTAAGCATTGGTAACTG
TCAGACCAAGTTTACTCATATATACTTTAGATTGATTTAAAACTTCATTTTTAATTTAAAAGGATCTAGG
TGAAGATCCTTTTTGATAATCTCATGACCAAAATCCCTTAACGTGAGTTTTCGTTCCACTGAGCGTCAGA
CCCCGTAGAAAAGATCAAAGGATCTTCTTGAGATCCTTTTTTTCTGCGCGTAATCTGCTGCTTGCAAACA
AAAAAACCACCGCTACCAGCGGTGGTTTGTTTGCCGGATCAAGAGCTACCAACTCTTTTTCCGAAGGTAA
CTGGCTTCAGCAGAGCGCAGATACCAAATACTGTTCTTCTAGTGTAGCCGTAGTTAGGCCACCACTTCAA
GAACTCTGTAGCACCGCCTACATACCTCGCTCTGCTAATCCTGTTACCAGTGGCTGCTGCCAGTGGCGAT
AAGTCGTGTCTTACCGGGTTGGACTCAAGACGATAGTTACCGGATAAGGCGCAGCGGTCGGGCTGAACGG
GGGGTTCGTGCACACAGCCCAGCTTGGAGCGAACGACCTACACCGAACTGAGATACCTACAGCGTGAGCT
ATGAGAAAGCGCCACGCTTCCCGAAGGGAGAAAGGCGGACAGGTATCCGGTAAGCGGCAGGGTCGGAACA
GGAGAGCGCACGAGGGAGCTTCCAGGGGGAAACGCCTGGTATCTTTATAGTCCTGTCGGGTTTCGCCACC
TCTGACTTGAGCGTCGATTTTTGTGATGCTCGTCAGGGGGGCGGAGCCTATGGAAAAACGCCAGCAACGC
GGCCTTTTTACGGTTCCTGGCCTTTTGCTGGCCTTTTGCTCACATGTTCTTTCCTGCGTTATCCCCTGAT
TCTGTGGATAACCGTATTACCGCCTTTGAGTGAGCTGATACCGCTCGCCGCAGCCGAACGACCGAGCGCA
GCGAGTCAGTGAGCGAGGAAGCGGAAGAGCGCCCAATACGCAAACCGCCTCTCCCCGCGCGTTGGCCGAT
TCATTAATGCAGCTGGCACGACAGGTTTCCCGACTGGAAAGCGGGCAGTGAGCGCAACGCAATTAATGTG
AGTTAGCTCACTCATTAGGCACCCCAGGCTTTACACTTTATGCTTCCGGCTCGTATGTTGTGTGGAATTG
TGAGCGGATAACAATTTCACACAGGAAACAGCTATGACCATGATTACGCCAAGCGCGCAATTAACCCTCA
CTAAAGGGAACAAAAGCTGGAGCTGCAAGC
Features (pLannotate 1.2.2; 31 found; start..end, strand, type, name):
      5..231     +  promoter       RSV promoter: Rous sarcoma virus enhancer/promoter
    232..412     +  LTR            5' LTR (truncated): truncated 5' long terminal repeat (LTR) from HIV-1
    459..584     +  misc_feature   HIV-1 Ψ: packaging signal of human immunodeficiency virus type 1
    568..931     +  CDS            HIV-1 gag (fragment): gag protein from human immunodeficiency virus 1; gag
   1077..1310    +  misc_feature   RRE: The Rev response element (RRE) of HIV-1 allows for Rev-dependent mRNA export from the nucleus to the cytoplasm.
   1687..1713    +  CDS            Rev (fragment): human immunodeficiency virus 1 (HIV-1) Rev protein; rev; enhances nuclear export of unspliced and incompletely spliced viral mRNAs
   1720..1743    +  promoter       SV40 promoter (fragment): SV40 early promoter
   1744..1815    +  promoter       SV40 promoter (fragment): SV40 enhancer and early promoter
   1839..1974    +  rep_origin     SV40 ori: SV40 origin of replication
   2020..2616    +  CDS            PuroR (fragment): puromycin N-acetyltransferase; pac from Streptomyces; confers resistance to puromycin
   2665..2782    +  misc_feature   cPPT/CTS: central polypurine tract and central termination sequence of HIV-1
   2847..2913    +  CDS            small t antigen (fragment): SV40 (simian virus 40) small t antigen
   2920..4098    +  promoter       EF-1α promoter: strong constitutive promoter for human elongation factor EF-1α
   4115..8611    +  CDS            ARHGAP35: RHG35_HUMAN - Also known as GRF1 From Homo sapiens (Human).
   8627..8680    +  promoter       U6 promoter (fragment): RNA polymerase III promoter for human U6 snRNA
   8722..9310    +  misc_feature   WPRE: woodchuck hepatitis virus posttranscriptional regulatory element
   9361..9380    +  misc_feature   cPPT/CTS (fragment): central polypurine tract and central termination sequence of HIV-1
   9382..9615    +  LTR            3' LTR (ΔU3): self-inactivating 3' long terminal repeat (LTR) from HIV-1
   9693..9814    +  polyA_signal   SV40 poly(A) signal: SV40 polyadenylation signal
   9854..9989    +  rep_origin     SV40 ori: SV40 origin of replication
  10010..10028   -  promoter       T7 promoter: promoter for bacteriophage T7 RNA polymerase
  10036..10191   +  CDS            lacZα (fragment): LacZα fragment of β-galactosidase; lacZ fragment
  10196..10624   +  rep_origin     f1 ori (sequence partly withheld): f1 bacteriophage origin of replication; arrow indicates direction of (+) strand synthesis
  10677..10781   +  promoter       AmpR promoter: bla
  10782..11642   +  CDS            AmpR: β-lactamase; bla; confers resistance to ampicillin, carbenicillin, and related antibiotics
  11813..12401   +  rep_origin     ori: high-copy-number ColE1/pMB1/pBR322/pUC origin of replication
  12584..12676   +  CDS            lacI (fragment): lac repressor; lacI; The lac repressor binds to the lac operator to inhibit transcription in E. coli. This inhibition can be relieved by adding lactose or isopropyl-β-D-thiogalactopyranoside (IPTG).
  12689..12710   +  protein_bind   CAP binding site: CAP binding activates transcription in the presence of cAMP. E. coli catabolite activator protein
  12725..12755   +  promoter       lac promoter: promoter for the E. coli lac operon
  12759..12781   +  protein_bind   lac operator (fragment): The lac repressor binds to the lac operator to inhibit transcription in E. coli. This inhibition can be relieved by adding lactose or isopropyl-β-D-thiogalactopyranoside (IPTG). lac repressor encoded by lacI
  12824..12842   +  promoter       T3 promoter: promoter for bacteriophage T3 RNA polymerase
