[The description below was written by a language model from this plasmid's Addgene catalogue record and pLannotate feature annotations shown in this document.]
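Description:
TFORF0432 is a third-generation-style, self-inactivating lentiviral expression plasmid built on the pLX_TRC317 backbone and carrying the human ARHGAP35 open reading frame (also known as p190RhoGAP or GRLF1). It belongs to a barcoded transcription factor ORF collection in which each clone carries a unique 24-bp barcode, so that the ORF delivered to a cell can be identified by sequencing in pooled overexpression screens. The barcode is not annotated as a separate feature in the table. In bacteria the plasmid is maintained through a high-copy ColE1/pUC-type origin and selected with ampicillin via β-lactamase. An f1 origin and remnants of a lac/lacZα cloning region with T7 and T3 promoters are also present in the backbone. The depositor notes that the plasmid can recombine, a common issue with LTR-containing vectors.

The viral portion begins with an RSV promoter fused to a truncated HIV-1 5' LTR, which allows Tat-independent production of genomic RNA. This is followed by the Ψ packaging signal with a gag fragment, the Rev response element for nuclear export of unspliced RNA, and a cPPT/CTS element that aids nuclear import of the reverse-transcribed genome. An SV40 early promoter drives puromycin N-acetyltransferase for selecting transduced mammalian cells. Downstream, the strong constitutive EF-1α promoter drives the roughly 4.5 kb ARHGAP35 coding sequence. A WPRE follows the ORF to enhance transcript stability and expression, and the ΔU3 3' LTR inactivates the viral promoter after integration. An SV40 polyadenylation signal lies outside the LTR. The short U6 promoter fragment after the ORF appears to be a vestigial or primer-binding sequence rather than a functional cassette. The construct is used for stable ARHGAP35 overexpression, individually or in pooled differentiation screens.
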