Addgene plasmid #143877: TFORF0432
Purpose: Lentiviral vector for overexpressing transcription factor ORFs with unique 24-bp barcodes. Barcodes facilitate identification of transcription factors in pooled screens.
Depositing lab: Feng Zhang. Depositing organization: Broad Institute. Publication: A transcription factor atlas of directed differentiation. Joung J, Ma S, Tay T, Geiger-Schuller KR, Kirchgatterer PC, Verdine VK, Guo B, Arias-Garcia MA, Allen WE, Singh A, Kuksenko O, Abudayyeh OO, Gootenberg JS, Fu Z, Macrae RK, Buenrostro JD, Regev A, Zhang F. Cell. 2023 Jan 5;186(1):209-229.e26. doi: 10.1016/j.cell.2022.11.026. PubMed 36608654.
Backbone
  Vector backbone: pLX_TRC317
  Backbone manufacturer: Broad Institute Genetic Perturbation Platform
  Backbone size w/o insert (bp): 8264
  Vector type: Mammalian Expression, Lentiviral
  Selectable markers: Puromycin
Growth in bacteria
  Bacterial resistance: Ampicillin, 100 μg/mL
  Growth temperature: 30°C
  Growth strain: NEB Stable
  Copy number: High Copy
Gene/Insert
  Gene/Insert name: ARHGAP35
  Species: H. sapiens (human)
  Insert size (bp): 4601
  Entrez Gene: ARHGAP35 (a.k.a. GRF-1, GRLF1, P190-A, P190A, p190ARhoGAP, p190RhoGAP)
  Promoter: EF1a
  Cloning method: Unknown
  Sequencing primers: 5′ GGGTGGAGACTGAAGTTAGGCCAG; 3′ CACATAGCGTAAAAGGAGCAACATAG
Terms and licenses: Academic/Nonprofit Terms; Industry Terms: Not Available to Industry
Depositor comments: XM_017026714,NM_004491,ENST00000614079,ENST00000404338 . The transcription factor ORF portion of this plasmid was synthesized by Genewiz. Please test multiple small colonies in case of plasmid recombination. To make this collection available in a timely manner, a portion of this collection was not fully sequenced by Addgene. If an Addgene verified full plasmid sequence is not available, please contact us prior to placing an order to request the full sequence.
How to cite: TFORF0432 was a gift from Feng Zhang (Addgene plasmid # 143877 ; http://n2t.net/addgene:143877 ; RRID:Addgene_143877)
