>Addgene plasmid #143877 | TFORF0432 | depositor partial sequence | sequence record 283758 | Insert
ACCGCCACCATGATGATGGCAAGAAAGCAAGATGTCCGAATTCCCACCTACAACATCAGTGTGGTGGGAT
TATCTGGGACCGAGAAGGAAAAGGGCCAGTGTGGGATTGGAAAGTCTTGTTTGTGCAACCGCTTCGTGCG
CCCGAGTGCTGACGAGTTTCACTTGGACCATACCTCCGTCCTCAGCACCAGTGACTTTGGAGGGCGAGTG
GTCAATAATGACCACTTTCTCTACTGGGGAGAAGTTAGCCGCTCCCTGGAGGATTGTGTGGAATGTAAGA
TGCACATTGTGGAGCAGACTGAATTTATTGATGATCAGACTTTTCAACCTCATCGAAGCACGGCCCTGCA
GCCCTATATCAAGAGAGCTGCTGCGACCAAGCTTGCATCAGCTGAAAAACTCATGTACTTTTGCACTGAC
CAGCTGGGGCTGGAGCAGGACTTTGAGCAGAAACAAATGCCAGACGGAAAGCTGCTGGTTGATGGTTTTC
TTCTTGGTATTGATGTTAGCAGGGGCATGAATAGGAACTTTGATGACCAGCTCAAGTTTGTCTCCAATCT
CTACAATCAGCTTGCAAAAACAAAAAAGCCCATAGTGGTGGTCCTGACTAAGTGTGACGAAGGTGTTGAG
CGGTACATTAGAGATGCACATACTTTTGCCTTAAGCAAAAAGAACCTCCAGGTTGTGGAGACCTCAGCGA
GATCCAATGTAAACGTGGACTTGGCTTTCAGCACCTTAGTGCAACTCATTGATAAAAGTCGGGGAAAGAC
AAAAATCATTCCTTATTTTGAAGCTCTCAAGCAGCAGAGTCAGCAGATAGCTACAGCAAAAGACAAGTAT
GAGTGGCTGGTGAGTCGCATTGTGAAAAACCACAATGAGAACTGGCTGAGTGTCAGCCGAAAGATGCAGG
CCTCTCCAGAATACCAGGACTATGTCTACCTGGAAGGGACTCAGAAAGCCAAGAAGCTGTTTCTACAGCA
CATCCACCGCCTCAAGCATGAGCATATCGAGCGTAGGAGAAAGCTGTACCTGGCAGCCCTGCCATTAGCT
TTTGAAGCTCTTATACCTAATCTAGATGAAATAGACCACCTAAGCTGCATAAAAGCCAAAAAGCTCTTAG
AAACCAAGCCAGAATTCTTGAAGTGGTTTGTTGTGCTTGAAGAGACCCCATGGGATGCCACCAGTCACAT
TGACAACATGGAAAACGAACGGATTCCCTTTGATTTAATGGATACCGTCCCTGCAGAGCAGCTATACGAG
GCCCACTTAGAGAAGCTGAGGAACGAAAGGAAAAGAGTTGAGATGCGAAGGGCGTTTAAAGAAAACCTGG
AGACTTCTCCTTTCATAACTCCCGGAAAGCCTTGGGAAGAGGCCCGTAGTTTTATTATGAATGAGGATTT
CTACCAGTGGCTGGAGGAATCTGTATACATGGATATTTATGGCAAACACCAAAAGCAAATTATAGATAAA
GCAAAGGAAGAATTTCAGGAGTTGCTTTTGGAATATTCAGAATTGTTTTATGAACTGGAGCTGGATGCTA
AGCCCAGCAAGGAGAAGATGGGTGTTATTCAGGATGTTCTGGGAGAGGAACAGCGATTTAAAGCATTACA
AAAGCTCCAAGCAGAGCGTGATGCCCTTATTCTGAAACACATTCATTTTGTGTACCACCCAACAAAGGAG
ACATGCCCCAGCTGCCCAGCTTGTGTGGACGCTAAGATTGAGCACTTGATTAGTTCTCGGTTTATCCGGC
CGTCTGACCGGAATCAGAAAAATTCACTCTCTGACCCTAACATTGATAGAATCAACTTGGTTATATTGGG
CAAAGACGGCCTTGCCCGAGAGTTGGCCAATGAGATTCGAGCTCTTTGTACAAATGATGACAAGTATGTG
ATAGATGGTAAAATGTATGAGCTTTCCCTGAGGCCAATAGAGGGGAATGTCAGGCTTCCTGTGAACTCTT
TCCAGACGCCAACATTTCAGCCCCACGGCTGTCTCTGCCTTTACAATTCAAAGGAATCGCTATCCTATGT
AGTGGAAAGTATAGAGAAGAGTAGAGAGTCCACGCTGGGCCGGCGGGATAATCATTTAGTCCATCTCCCC
CTTACATTAATTTTGGTTAACAAGAGAGGAGACACCAGTGGAGAGACTCTGCATAGCTTAATACAGCAAG
GTCAACAAATTGCTAGCAAACTTCAGTGTGTCTTTCTCGACCCTGCTTCTGCTGGCATTGGTTACGGACG
CAACATTAATGAAAAGCAAATCAGTCAAGTTTTGAAGGGACTCCTGGACTCTAAGCGTAACTTAAACCTG
GTCAGTTCTACTGCTAGCATCAAAGATTTGGCTGATGTTGATCTGCGAATTGTTATGTGTCTGATGTGTG
GAGATCCTTTTAGTGCAGATGACATACTTTTTCCTGTCCTTCAGTCCCAAACCTGTAAATCTTCCCATTG
TGGAAGCAACAACTCTGTTTTACTTGAACTACCAATCGGACTGCACAAGAAGCGGATTGAACTGTCTGTT
CTTTCATACCATTCCTCCTTTAGCATCAGAAAGAGCCGGTTGGTTCATGGGTACATTGTTTTTTATTCAG
CCAAACGTAAGGCCTCTTTGGCTATGTTACGTGCCTTTCTTTGTGAAGTGCAGGATATTATCCCTATTCA
GCTTGTAGCACTCACTGATGGCGCTGTAGATGTCCTGGACAATGACTTAAGTAGGGAACAGCTAACTGAG
GGGGAGGAGATTGCTCAAGAAATTGACGGAAGGTTCACAAGCATCCCCTGTAGCCAACCCCAGCATAAAC
TTGAGATCTTTCACCCATTTTTTAAAGATGTGGTGGAAAAAAAGAACATAATCGAGGCTACTCATATGTA
CGATAATGCTGCCGAGGCCTGTAGCACCACCGAAGAGGTGTTTAACTCCCCCCGGGCAGGATCACCGCTC
TGCAACTCAAACCTGCAGGATTCAGAAGAAGATATCGAGCCATCTTACAGCCTGTTTCGAGAAGACACAT
CACTGCCTTCTCTGTCCAAAGACCATTCTAAGCTCTCTATGGAACTGGAGGGAAATGATGGGCTGTCTTT
CATTATGAGCAATTTTGAGAGTAAACTGAACAACAAAGTACCTCCGCCAGTCAAACCAAAGCCTCCTGTC
CATTTTGAAATTACAAAGGGGGATCTATCTTATTTAGACCAAGGCCATAGGGATGGACAGAGGAAGTCTG
TGTCTTCTAGCCCCTGGCTGCCTCAGGATGGGTTTGATCCTTCTGACTATGCTGAACCCATGGATGCTGT
GGTGAAGCCAAGGAATGAAGAAGAAAACATATACTCCGTGCCCCATGACAGCACCCAAGGCAAAATCATC
ACCATTCGGAATATCAACAAAGCCCAGTCCAACGGCAGCGGGAATGGTTCTGACAGTGAAATGGACACCA
GCTCTCTAGAGCGAGGGCGCAAGGTTTCCATCGTGAGCAAGCCAGTGCTGTACAGGACGAGATGCACCCG
GCTGGGGCGGTTTGCTAGTTACCGGACCAGCTTCAGCGTGGGGAGTGATGATGAGCTGGGGCCCATCCGG
AAGAAAGAGGAGGATCAGGCATCCCAGGGTTATAAAGGGGACAATGCTGTCATTCCATACGAAACAGACG
AAGACCCGCGGAGGAGGAATATTCTTCGCAGCCTAAGGAGGAACACTAAGAAACCAAAGCCCAAACCCCG
GCCATCCATCACAAAGGCAACCTGGGAGAGTAACTATTTTGGGGTGCCCTTAACAACTGTCGTGACTCCA
GAGAAGCCGATCCCCATTTTTATTGAAAGATGTATTGAGTACATTGAAGCCACAGGACTGAGCACGGAAG
GCATCTACCGGGTCAGCGGGAACAAGTCTGAGATGGAGAGTCTGCAGAGACAGTTTGATCAAGACCACAA
CCTGGACCTGGCAGAGAAAGACTTTACGGTGAATACCGTGGCTGGTGCCATGAAGAGCTTTTTCTCAGAA
CTGCCTGACCCCCTGGTCCCGTATAACATGCAGATCGACTTGGTGGAAGCACACAAAATCAACGACCGGG
AGCAGAAGTTGCATGCCCTTAAGGAGGTATTAAAGAAATTTCCAAAGGAAAACCACGAAGTCTTCAAGTA
TGTCATCTCTCACCTAAACAAGGTCAGCCACAACAACAAGGTGAATCTCATGACCAGCGAGAACCTCTCC
ATCTGCTTCTGGCCCACCTTGATGAGACCTGATTTCAGCACTATGGACGCCCTCACAGCCACGCGCACCT
ACCAGACAATCATTGAACTCTTTATCCAGCAGTGCCCCTTCTTCTTCTACAATCGGCCCATCACCGAGCC
CCCCGGCGCCAGGCCCAGCTCCCCCTCTGCCGTGGCTTCCACCGTCCCCTTCCTCACTTCCACGCCTGTC
ACAAGTCAGCCGTCGCCCCCACAGTCGCCTCCACCCACCCCCCAGTCCCCAATGCAGCCACTGCTTCCCT
CCCAGCTTCAAGCCGAACACACGCTGTAGTAATGAACTAGTCCGTAACTTGAAAGTATTTCGATTTCTTG
GCTTTATATATCTTGTGGAAAGGACGACTAAGCATTGTTTACTGAATCTGG
