>Addgene plasmid #143877 | TFORF0432 | depositor partial sequence | sequence record 283759 | Barcode
CTAAGCATTGTTTACTGAATCTGG
